>Addgene plasmid #47955 | CS2-Myc-hASUN | addgene partial sequence | sequence record 76743 | Sp6 5'-ATTTAGGTGACACTATAG-3'
GATTTAAAGCTATGGAGCAAAAGCTCATTTCTGAAGAGGACTTGAATGAAATGGAGCAAAAGCTCATTTC
TGAAGAGGACTTGAATGAAATGGAGCAAAAGCTCATTTCTGAAGAGGACTTGAATGAAATGGAGCAAAAG
CTCATTTCTGAAGAGGACTTGAATGAAATGGAGCAAAAGCTCATTTCTGAAGAGGACTTGAATGAAATGG
AGAGCTTGGGCGACCTCACCATGGAGCAAAAGCTCATTTCTGAAGAGGACTTGAATTCAGGCCGGCCTAT
GAAGATTTTTTCTGAATCTCATAAAACAGTGTTTGTTGTGGATCACTGCCCTTATATGGCAGAATCTTGC
AGGCAGCATGTCGAGTTTGATATGCTGGTGAAGAATAGAACCCAAGGAATCATTCCTTTGGCCCCCATAT
CTAAATCATTGTGGACTTGCTCAGTAGAATCTTCCATGGAATATTGTAGAATAATGTATGATATATTTCC
TTTCAAAAAGCTGGTGAATTTTATTGTGAGTGACTCTGGAGCACATGTTTTAAATTCTTGGACTCAAGAA
GACCAAAATTTACAGGAGCTAATGGCAGCATTAGCCGCTGTTGGGCCTCCTAATCCTCGGGCAGATCCAG
AGTGCTGCAGTATTCTGCATGGCCTTGTTGCAGCAGTGGAAACTCTCTGCAAAATTACTGAATACCAACA
TGAGGCTCGTACTCTACTCATGGAGAATGCAGAACGTGTTGGAAATAGAGGACGAATAATCTGTATTACT
AATGCAAAAAGTGATAGTCATGTGCGAATGCTTGAAGACTGTGTCCAGGAAACGATTCATGAACATAACA
AGCTTGCTGCAAATTCAGA
