>Addgene plasmid #47955 | CS2-Myc-hASUN | addgene partial sequence | sequence record 76771 | EBV-rev 5'-GTGGTTTGTCCAAACTCATC-3'
CGACTCACTATAGCCCATTTGGTCTAGATGGCGCGCCTCACTGCCGGCTGGCTTTTCCATTTTCTGTTGT
CTCCATCCCATTTTCCTCTTTAAGATGTTGATATAGTTCAGCTCTGTTATTAACAGAGTTCAAACGTCCA
GCAAATTCCTGATGTTTTCTGGAATTGGCAGTATTGATTCTATTACTCCACAAGGATAATAACGACACTG
GCCCTTTTGATTTTTCCACTTGTGGAGTTTCATCCATTTCAACAAGGGGTTTTTTGTTTGGAGGTTCTGG
GGAATCAGGCGAATCTTTTATAATCTCAGCTTCAGCCAATTCTTCTTTTCCACGTTCTAAGATTCCTTTT
AATCTCTCTGAGTCTTGCCAAGACTTTTCCTGTTCATAATCTTTCACTGCTTTCTCTGACTTGTCCTCTT
TGTCTTCCCTCTTTCTTCCTCGTTTCTTTCGTTCTTCCTCTTCTGGGGGTTTGCTCCTGCATGCCATCAG
ACATTCCAAGACTCTTTGATGTTTCTCT
