[The description below was written by a language model from this plasmid's Addgene catalogue record.]
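Description:
CS2-Myc-hASUN is a mammalian expression plasmid built on the CS2 backbone that carries the human Asunder coding sequence (ASUN, now designated INTS13 and also known by aliases such as C12orf11, GCT1 and SPATA30). The insert is about 2.1 kb in a backbone of roughly 5 kb, for a total of about 7.1 kb. The plasmid is maintained in E. coli as a high-copy construct under ampicillin selection. The record does not name the origin of replication, and no feature table is provided, so the detailed layout of backbone elements cannot be confirmed from the available information.

The ASUN open reading frame is fused at its N terminus to a Myc epitope tag supplied by the backbone, so the expressed protein can be detected or immunoprecipitated with anti-Myc antibodies without needing an ASUN-specific reagent. The only promoter listed is SP6, a bacteriophage promoter that supports in vitro transcription of the tagged message. The record classifies the vector as a mammalian expression plasmid but does not state which promoter drives expression in mammalian cells, nor does it list polyadenylation or other regulatory elements. The cloning method is also recorded as unknown.

The stated purpose is expression of tagged human ASUN. The associated work concerns the nuclear localization of Asunder and its role, as part of the Integrator complex, in regulating cytoplasmic dynein localization. This suggests the construct is suited to studies of ASUN's subcellular distribution, its interactions, and its function in cultured human cells.
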