Addgene plasmid #47955: CS2-Myc-hASUN
Purpose: Expression of tagged-human ASUN
Depositing lab: Laura Lee. Depositing organization: Vanderbilt University. Publication: Nuclear-localized Asunder regulates cytoplasmic dynein localization via its role in the Integrator complex. Jodoin JN, Sitaram P, Albrecht TR, May SB, Shboul M, Lee E, Reversade B, Wagner EJ, Lee LA. Mol Biol Cell. 2013 Jul 31. 10.1091/mbc.E13-05-0254 PubMed 23904267.
Backbone
  Vector backbone: CS2
  Backbone size w/o insert (bp): 5000
  Total vector size (bp): 7100
  Vector type: Mammalian Expression
Growth in bacteria
  Bacterial resistance: Ampicillin, 100 μg/mL
  Growth temperature: 37°C
  Growth strain: DH5alpha
  Copy number: High Copy
Gene/Insert
  Gene/Insert name: Asunder
  Species: H. sapiens (human)
  Insert size (bp): 2100
  Entrez Gene: INTS13 (a.k.a. ASUN, C12orf11, GCT1, Mat89Bb, NET48, SPATA30)
  Promoter: Sp6
  Tag / fusion protein: Myc (N terminal on backbone)
  Cloning method: Unknown
  Sequencing primers: 5′ atgaagattttttctgaatct; 3′ ggaaaagccagcc ggcagtga
Terms and licenses: Academic/Nonprofit Terms; Industry Terms: Not Available to Industry
How to cite: CS2-Myc-hASUN was a gift from Laura Lee (Addgene plasmid # 47955 ; http://n2t.net/addgene:47955 ; RRID:Addgene_47955)
